Addgene plasmid #111665: MAC_C_EZRI
Purpose: MAC-tagged gene expression
Depositing lab: Markku Varjosalo. Depositing organization: University of Helsinki, Institute of Biotechnology. Publication: An AP-MS- and BioID-compatible MAC-tag enables comprehensive mapping of protein interactions and subcellular localizations. Liu X, Salokas K, Tamene F, Jiu Y, Weldatsadik RG, Ohman T, Varjosalo M. Nat Commun. 2018 Mar 22;9(1):1188. doi: 10.1038/s41467-018-03523-2. PubMed 29568061.
Backbone
  Vector backbone: MAC-tag-C
  Backbone manufacturer: Markku Varjosalo, Addgene plasmid #108077
  Vector type: Mammalian Expression
Growth in bacteria
  Bacterial resistance: Ampicillin, 100 μg/mL
  Growth temperature: 37°C
  Growth strain: DH5alpha
  Copy number: High Copy
Gene/Insert
  Gene/Insert name: EZRI (alt name: EZR)
  Species: H. sapiens (human)
  Entrez Gene: EZR (a.k.a. CVIL, CVL, HEL-S-105, VIL2)
  Cloning method: Gateway Cloning
Terms and licenses: Academic/Nonprofit Terms; Industry Terms: Not Available to Industry
Depositor comments: CCSB-DFCI hORFeome collection(11038_F07)
How to cite: MAC_C_EZRI was a gift from Markku Varjosalo (Addgene plasmid # 111665 ; http://n2t.net/addgene:111665 ; RRID:Addgene_111665)
