[The description below was written by a language model from this plasmid's Addgene catalogue record and pLannotate feature annotations shown in this document.]
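Description:
MAC_C_EZRI is a mammalian expression plasmid of about 8.1 kb that expresses human ezrin (EZR, also called VIL2) fused at its C terminus to the MAC-tag. It was made by Gateway cloning of an ORF from a human ORFeome collection into the MAC-tag-C destination backbone. In the annotated sequence the EZR coding region is flanked by attB1 and attB2 sites. It is followed downstream by a birA-derived coding sequence, the E. coli biotin ligase that provides the proximity-biotinylation (BioID) part of the tag. The associated publication describes the tag as compatible with both affinity purification–mass spectrometry and BioID, but the feature table does not annotate any affinity epitopes, so their identity cannot be read from this record.

Expression is driven by the CMV enhancer and promoter. Short fragments matching tet operator-containing promoters follow it immediately, which suggests a tetracycline-regulatable CMV/TetO arrangement, although the record does not say this outright. The transcript ends at a bGH polyadenylation signal. Downstream lies an FRT site placed directly ahead of a hygromycin resistance gene with an SV40 poly(A) signal and no complete promoter of its own. This layout is typical of vectors designed for FLP-mediated integration at a genomic FRT site, where the integration event supplies the promoter for hygromycin selection and yields isogenic stable cell lines.

In bacteria the plasmid replicates from a high-copy ColE1/pUC-type origin and is selected with ampicillin through AmpR. Fragments of an f1 ori, lac regulatory elements and other backbone remnants are also present. The stated purpose is MAC-tagged gene expression, here for mapping the protein interactions and subcellular localization of ezrin, a linker between the plasma membrane and the cytoskeleton.
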