Features (pLannotate 1.2.2; 24 found; start..end, strand, type, name):
    396..420     -  protein_bind   attB2: mutant version of attB; recombination site for the Gateway® BP reaction BP Clonase™
    608..1567    +  CDS            birA: BIRA_ECOLI - Also known as bioR, dhbB. Experimental evidence at protein level: Swiss-Prot protein existence level 1. Acts both as a biotin--[acetyl-CoA-carboxylase] ligase and a biotin-operon repressor. In the presence of ATP, BirA activates biotin to form the BirA-biotinyl-5'-adenylate (BirA-bio-5'-AMP or holoBirA) complex. HoloBirA can either transfer the biotinyl moiety to the biotin carboxyl carrier protein (BCCP) subunit of acetyl-CoA carboxylase, or bind to the biotin operator site and inhibit transcription of the operon. From Escherichia coli (strain K12).
   1617..1841    +  polyA_signal   bGH poly(A) signal: bovine growth hormone polyadenylation signal
   1845..1866    +  promoter       SV40 promoter (fragment): SV40 enhancer and early promoter
   1887..2120    +  rep_origin     f1 ori (fragment) (sequence partly withheld): f1 bacteriophage origin of replication; arrow indicates direction of (+) strand synthesis
   2125..2172    +  protein_bind   FRT: FLP-mediated recombination occurs in the 8-bp core sequence TCTAGAAA (Turan and Bode, 2011). FLP recombinase from the Saccharomyces cerevisiae 2μ plasmid
   2180..3202    +  CDS            HygR: aminoglycoside phosphotransferase from E. coli; aph(4)-Ia; confers resistance to hygromycin
   3212..3337    +  CDS            ble (fragment): BLE_KLEPN - Experimental evidence at protein level: Swiss-Prot protein existence level 1. Binding protein with a strong affinity to the bleomycin family of antibiotics. Binds to CL990; an antimitotic-antibiotic compound. From Klebsiella pneumoniae.
   3332..3453    +  polyA_signal   SV40 poly(A) signal: SV40 polyadenylation signal
   3526..3542    -  protein_bind   lac operator: The lac repressor binds to the lac operator to inhibit transcription in E. coli. This inhibition can be relieved by adding lactose or isopropyl-β-D-thiogalactopyranoside (IPTG). lac repressor encoded by lacI
   3550..3580    -  promoter       lac promoter: promoter for the E. coli lac operon
   3595..3616    -  protein_bind   CAP binding site: CAP binding activates transcription in the presence of cAMP. E. coli catabolite activator protein
   3629..3721    -  CDS            lacI (fragment): lac repressor; lacI; The lac repressor binds to the lac operator to inhibit transcription in E. coli. This inhibition can be relieved by adding lactose or isopropyl-β-D-thiogalactopyranoside (IPTG).
   3904..4492    -  rep_origin     ori: high-copy-number ColE1/pMB1/pBR322/pUC origin of replication
   4663..5523    -  CDS            AmpR: β-lactamase; bla; confers resistance to ampicillin, carbenicillin, and related antibiotics
   5524..5628    -  promoter       AmpR promoter: bla
   5687..5739    -  misc_feature   bom (fragment): basis of mobility region from pBR322
   5894..6273    +  enhancer       CMV enhancer: human cytomegalovirus immediate early enhancer
   6274..6477    +  promoter       CMV promoter: human cytomegalovirus (CMV) immediate early promoter
   6479..6498    +  promoter       PLtetO-1 promoter (fragment): modified phage lambda PL promoter with tet operator sites (Lutz and Bujard, 1997)
   6500..6519    +  promoter       PLtetO-1 promoter (fragment): modified phage lambda PL promoter with tet operator sites (Lutz and Bujard, 1997)
   6527..6560    +  promoter       TRE3GV promoter (fragment): 3rd-generation Tet-responsive promoter that can be activated by binding of Tet-On® 3G, optimized for retroviral and lentiviral vectors
   6695..6719    +  protein_bind   attB1: mutant version of attB; recombination site for the Gateway® BP reaction BP Clonase™
   6725..391     +  CDS            EZR (across the origin): EZRI_HUMAN - Also known as VIL2. Experimental evidence at protein level: Swiss-Prot protein existence level 1. Probably involved in connections of major cytoskeletal structures to the plasma membrane. In epithelial cells, required for the formation of microvilli and membrane ruffles on the apical pole. Along with PLEKHG6, required for normal macropinocytosis. From Homo sapiens (Human).
>Addgene plasmid #111665 | MAC_C_EZRI | addgene full sequence | sequence record 222202 | Addgene NGS Result
GGTGAAGACCAAGGAGGAGCTGCACCTGGTGATGACAGCACCCCCGCCCCCACCACCCCCCGTGTACGAG
CCGGTGAGCTACCATGTCCAGGAGAGCTTGCAGGATGAGGGCGCAGAGCCCACGGGCTACAGCGCGGAGC
TGTCTAGTGAGGGCATCCGGGATGACCGCAATGAGGAGAAGCGCATCACTGAGGCAGAGAAGAACGAGCG
TGTGCAGCGGCAGCTGCTGACGCTGAGCAGCGAGCTGTCCCAGGCCCGAGATGAGAATAAGAGGACCCAC
AATGACATCATCCACAACGAGAACATGAGGCAAGGCCGGGACAAGTACAAGACGCTGCGGCAGATCCGGC
AGGGCAACACCAAGCAGCGCATCGACGAGTTCGAGGCCCTGTTGGACCCAGCTTTCTTGTACAAAGTGGT
TGATATCAAGGCCGCCGACATCACCAGCCTGTACAAGAAAGTGGGGTGGAGCCATCCCCAGTTCGAGAAG
GGCGGAGGATCTGGCGGCGGAAGCGGCGGAGGAAGCTGGTCCCACCCTCAGTTTGAGAAAGGCACCGAGC
TGGGCAGCACCATGGCCAGCTACCCCTACGACGTGCCCGACTACGCCAAGGACAACACCGTGCCCCTGAA
GCTGATCGCCCTGCTGGCCAACGGCGAGTTCCACTCTGGCGAGCAGCTGGGCGAGACACTGGGCATGAGC
AGAGCCGCCATCAACAAGCACATCCAGACCCTGCGGGACTGGGGCGTGGACGTGTTCACAGTGCCCGGCA
AGGGCTACAGCCTGCCCGAGCCCATCCAGCTGCTGAACGCCAAGCAGATCCTGGGCCAGCTGGATGGCGG
ATCTGTGGCCGTGCTGCCCGTGATCGACAGCACCAACCAGTATCTGCTCGACCGGATCGGCGAGCTGAAG
TCCGGCGACGCCTGTATCGCCGAGTACCAGCAGGCCGGCAGAGGCGGCAGGGGCAGAAAGTGGTTCAGCC
CCTTCGGCGCCAACCTGTACCTGAGCATGTTCTGGAGACTGGAACAGGGCCCAGCCGCCGCTATTGGCCT
GAGCCTGGTCATCGGCATCGTGATGGCCGAGGTGCTGCGGAAGCTGGGCGCCGACAAAGTGCGCGTGAAG
TGGCCCAACGACCTGTATCTGCAGGACCGGAAGCTGGCCGGCATCCTGGTGGAACTGACCGGCAAAACAG
GCGACGCCGCCCAGATCGTGATCGGCGCTGGCATCAACATGGCCATGCGGCGGGTGGAAGAGAGCGTGGT
CAACCAGGGCTGGATCACCCTGCAGGAAGCCGGCATCAACCTGGACCGGAACACCCTGGCCGCCATGCTG
ATCAGAGAGCTGAGAGCCGCCCTGGAACTGTTCGAGCAGGAAGGCCTGGCCCCCTACCTGAGCAGATGGG
AGAAGCTGGACAACTTCATCAACCGGCCCGTGAAACTGATCATCGGCGACAAAGAGATCTTCGGCATCAG
CCGGGGCATCGACAAGCAGGGGGCCCTGCTCCTGGAACAGGACGGCATCATCAAGCCCTGGATGGGCGGC
GAGATCAGCCTGCGGAGCGCCGAGAAGTGATGACTCGAGTCTAGAGGGCCCGTTTAAACCCGCTGATCAG
CCTCGACTGTGCCTTCTAGTTGCCAGCCATCTGTTGTTTGCCCCTCCCCCGTGCCTTCCTTGACCCTGGA
AGGTGCCACTCCCACTGTCCTTTCCTAATAAAATGAGGAAATTGCATCGCATTGTCTGAGTAGGTGTCAT
TCTATTCTGGGGGGTGGGGTGGGGCAGGACAGCAAGGGGGAGGATTGGGAAGACAATAGCAGGCATGCTG
GGGATGCGGTGGGCTCTATGGCTTCTGAGGCGGAAAGAACCAGCTGGGGCTCTAGGGGGTATCCCC
[124 nt withheld, positions 1887-2010]
C
[91 nt withheld, positions 2012-2102]
AGGGTGATGGTTCACGTACCTAGAAGTTCCTATTCCGAAGTTCCTATTCTCTAGAAAGTATAGGAACTTC
CTTGGCCAAAAAGCCTGAACTCACCGCGACGTCTGTCGAGAAGTTTCTGATCGAAAAGTTCGACAGCGTC
TCCGACCTGATGCAGCTCTCGGAGGGCGAAGAATCTCGTGCTTTCAGCTTCGATGTAGGAGGGCGTGGAT
ATGTCCTGCGGGTAAATAGCTGCGCCGATGGTTTCTACAAAGATCGTTATGTTTATCGGCACTTTGCATC
GGCCGCGCTCCCGATTCCGGAAGTGCTTGACATTGGGGAATTCAGCGAGAGCCTGACCTATTGCATCTCC
CGCCGTGCACAGGGTGTCACGTTGCAAGACCTGCCTGAAACCGAACTGCCCGCTGTTCTGCAGCCGGTCG
CGGAGGCCATGGATGCGATCGCTGCGGCCGATCTTAGCCAGACGAGCGGGTTCGGCCCATTCGGACCGCA
AGGAATCGGTCAATACACTACATGGCGTGATTTCATATGCGCGATTGCTGATCCCCATGTGTATCACTGG
CAAACTGTGATGGACGACACCGTCAGTGCGTCCGTCGCGCAGGCTCTCGATGAGCTGATGCTTTGGGCCG
AGGACTGCCCCGAAGTCCGGCACCTCGTGCACGCGGATTTCGGCTCCAACAATGTCCTGACGGACAATGG
CCGCATAACAGCGGTCATTGACTGGAGCGAGGCGATGTTCGGGGATTCCCAATACGAGGTCGCCAACATC
TTCTTCTGGAGGCCGTGGTTGGCTTGTATGGAGCAGCAGACGCGCTACTTCGAGCGGAGGCATCCGGAGC
TTGCAGGATCGCCGCGGCTCCGGGCGTATATGCTCCGCATTGGTCTTGACCAACTCTATCAGAGCTTGGT
TGACGGCAATTTCGATGATGCAGCTTGGGCGCAGGGTCGATGCGACGCAATCGTCCGATCCGGAGCCGGG
ACTGTCGGGCGTACACAAATCGCCCGCAGAAGCGCGGCCGTCTGGACCGATGGCTGTGTAGAAGTACTCG
CCGATAGTGGAAACCGACGCCCCAGCACTCGTCCGAGGGCAAAGGAATAGCACGTACTACGAGATTTCGA
TTCCACCGCCGCCTTCTATGAAAGGTTGGGCTTCGGAATCGTTTTCCGGGACGCCGGCTGGATGATCCTC
CAGCGCGGGGATCTCATGCTGGAGTTCTTCGCCCACCCCAACTTGTTTATTGCAGCTTATAATGGTTACA
AATAAAGCAATAGCATCACAAATTTCACAAATAAAGCATTTTTTTCACTGCATTCTAGTTGTGGTTTGTC
CAAACTCATCAATGTATCTTATCATGTCTGTATACCGTCGACCTCTAGCTAGAGCTTGGCGTAATCATGG
TCATAGCTGTTTCCTGTGTGAAATTGTTATCCGCTCACAATTCCACACAACATACGAGCCGGAAGCATAA
AGTGTAAAGCCTGGGGTGCCTAATGAGTGAGCTAACTCACATTAATTGCGTTGCGCTCACTGCCCGCTTT
CCAGTCGGGAAACCTGTCGTGCCAGCTGCATTAATGAATCGGCCAACGCGCGGGGAGAGGCGGTTTGCGT
ATTGGGCGCTCTTCCGCTTCCTCGCTCACTGACTCGCTGCGCTCGGTCGTTCGGCTGCGGCGAGCGGTAT
CAGCTCACTCAAAGGCGGTAATACGGTTATCCACAGAATCAGGGGATAACGCAGGAAAGAACATGTGAGC
AAAAGGCCAGCAAAAGGCCAGGAACCGTAAAAAGGCCGCGTTGCTGGCGTTTTTCCATAGGCTCCGCCCC
CCTGACGAGCATCACAAAAATCGACGCTCAAGTCAGAGGTGGCGAAACCCGACAGGACTATAAAGATACC
AGGCGTTTCCCCCTGGAAGCTCCCTCGTGCGCTCTCCTGTTCCGACCCTGCCGCTTACCGGATACCTGTC
CGCCTTTCTCCCTTCGGGAAGCGTGGCGCTTTCTCATAGCTCACGCTGTAGGTATCTCAGTTCGGTGTAG
GTCGTTCGCTCCAAGCTGGGCTGTGTGCACGAACCCCCCGTTCAGCCCGACCGCTGCGCCTTATCCGGTA
ACTATCGTCTTGAGTCCAACCCGGTAAGACACGACTTATCGCCACTGGCAGCAGCCACTGGTAACAGGAT
TAGCAGAGCGAGGTATGTAGGCGGTGCTACAGAGTTCTTGAAGTGGTGGCCTAACTACGGCTACACTAGA
AGAACAGTATTTGGTATCTGCGCTCTGCTGAAGCCAGTTACCTTCGGAAAAAGAGTTGGTAGCTCTTGAT
CCGGCAAACAAACCACCGCTGGTAGCGGTGGTTTTTTTGTTTGCAAGCAGCAGATTACGCGCAGAAAAAA
AGGATCTCAAGAAGATCCTTTGATCTTTTCTACGGGGTCTGACGCTCAGTGGAACGAAAACTCACGTTAA
GGGATTTTGGTCATGAGATTATCAAAAAGGATCTTCACCTAGATCCTTTTAAATTAAAAATGAAGTTTTA
AATCAATCTAAAGTATATATGAGTAAACTTGGTCTGACAGTTACCAATGCTTAATCAGTGAGGCACCTAT
CTCAGCGATCTGTCTATTTCGTTCATCCATAGTTGCCTGACTCCCCGTCGTGTAGATAACTACGATACGG
GAGGGCTTACCATCTGGCCCCAGTGCTGCAATGATACCGCGAGACCCACGCTCACCGGCTCCAGATTTAT
CAGCAATAAACCAGCCAGCCGGAAGGGCCGAGCGCAGAAGTGGTCCTGCAACTTTATCCGCCTCCATCCA
GTCTATTAATTGTTGCCGGGAAGCTAGAGTAAGTAGTTCGCCAGTTAATAGTTTGCGCAACGTTGTTGCC
ATTGCTACAGGCATCGTGGTGTCACGCTCGTCGTTTGGTATGGCTTCATTCAGCTCCGGTTCCCAACGAT
CAAGGCGAGTTACATGATCCCCCATGTTGTGCAAAAAAGCGGTTAGCTCCTTCGGTCCTCCGATCGTTGT
CAGAAGTAAGTTGGCCGCAGTGTTATCACTCATGGTTATGGCAGCACTGCATAATTCTCTTACTGTCATG
CCATCCGTAAGATGCTTTTCTGTGACTGGTGAGTACTCAACCAAGTCATTCTGAGAATAGTGTATGCGGC
GACCGAGTTGCTCTTGCCCGGCGTCAATACGGGATAATACCGCGCCACATAGCAGAACTTTAAAAGTGCT
CATCATTGGAAAACGTTCTTCGGGGCGAAAACTCTCAAGGATCTTACCGCTGTTGAGATCCAGTTCGATG
TAACCCACTCGTGCACCCAACTGATCTTCAGCATCTTTTACTTTCACCAGCGTTTCTGGGTGAGCAAAAA
CAGGAAGGCAAAATGCCGCAAAAAAGGGAATAAGGGCGACACGGAAATGTTGAATACTCATACTCTTCCT
TTTTCAATATTATTGAAGCATTTATCAGGGTTATTGTCTCATGAGCGGATACATATTTGAATGTATTTAG
AAAAATAAACAAATAGGGGTTCCGCGCACATTTCCCCGAAAAGTGCCACCTGACGTCGACGGATCGGGAG
ATCTCCCGATCCCCTATGGTGCACTCTCAGTACAATCTGCTCTGATGCCGCATAGTTAAGCCAGTATCTG
CTCCCTGCTTGTGTGTTGGAGGTCGCTGAGTAGTGCGCGAGCAAAATTTAAGCTACAACAAGGCAAGGCT
TGACCGACAATTGCATGAAGAATCTGCTTAGGGTTAGGCGTTTTGCGCTGCTTCGCGATGTACGGGCCAG
ATATACGCGTTGACATTGATTATTGACTAGTTATTAATAGTAATCAATTACGGGGTCATTAGTTCATAGC
CCATATATGGAGTTCCGCGTTACATAACTTACGGTAAATGGCCCGCCTGGCTGACCGCCCAACGACCCCC
GCCCATTGACGTCAATAATGACGTATGTTCCCATAGTAACGCCAATAGGGACTTTCCATTGACGTCAATG
GGTGGAGTATTTACGGTAAACTGCCCACTTGGCAGTACATCAAGTGTATCATATGCCAAGTACGCCCCCT
ATTGACGTCAATGACGGTAAATGGCCCGCCTGGCATTATGCCCAGTACATGACCTTATGGGACTTTCCTA
CTTGGCAGTACATCTACGTATTAGTCATCGCTATTACCATGGTGATGCGGTTTTGGCAGTACATCAATGG
GCGTGGATAGCGGTTTGACTCACGGGGATTTCCAAGTCTCCACCCCATTGACGTCAATGGGAGTTTGTTT
TGGCACCAAAATCAACGGGACTTTCCAAAATGTCGTAACAACTCCGCCCCATTGACGCAAATGGGCGGTA
GGCGTGTACGGTGGGAGGTCTATATAAGCAGAGCTCTCCCTATCAGTGATAGAGATCTCCCTATCAGTGA
TAGAGATCGTCGACGAGCTCGTTTAGTGAACCGTCAGATCGCCTGGAGACGCCATCCACGCTGTTTTGAC
CTCCATAGAAGACACCGGGACCGATCCAGCCTCCGGACTCTAGCGTTTAAACTTAAGCTTGGTACCGAGC
TCGGATCCACTAGTCCAGTGTGGTGGAATTCTGCAGATATCAACAAGTTTGTACAAAAAAGCAGGCTCCA
CCATGCCGAAACCAATCAATGTCCGAGTTACCACCATGGATGCAGAGCTGGAGTTTGCAATCCAGCCAAA
TACAACTGGAAAACAGCTTTTTGATCAGGTGGTAAAGACTATCGGCCTCCGGGAAGTGTGGTACTTTGGC
CTCCACTATGTGGATAATAAAGGATTTCCTACCTGGCTGAAGCTGGATAAGAAGGTGTCTGCCCAGGAGG
TCAGGAAGGAGAATCCCCTCCAGTTCAAGTTCCGGGCCAAGTTCTACCCTGAAGATGTGGCTGAGGAGCT
CATCCAGGACATCACCCAGAAACTTTTCTTCCTCCAAGTGAAGGAAGGAATCCTTAGCGATGAGATCTAC
TGCCCCCCTGAGACTGCCGTGCTCTTGGGGTCCTACGCTGTGCAGGCCAAGTTTGGGGACTACAACAAAG
AAGTGCACAAGTCTGGGTACCTCAGCTCTGAGCGGCTGATCCCTCAAAGAGTGATGGACCAGCACAAACT
TACCAGGGACCAGTGGGAGGACCGGATCCAGGTGTGGCATGCGGAACACCGTGGGATGCTCAAAGATAAT
GCTATGTTGGAATACCTGAAGATTGCTCAGGACCTGGAAATGTATGGAATCAACTATTTCGAGATAAAAA
ACAAGAAAGGAACAGACCTTTGGCTTGGAGTTGATGCCCTTGGACTGAATATTTATGAGAAAGATGATAA
GTTAACCCCAAAGATTGGCTTTCCTTGGAGTGAAATCAGGAACATCTCTTTCAATGACAAAAAGTTTGTC
ATTAAACCCATCGACAAGAAGGCACCTGACTTTGTGTTTTATGCCCCACGTCTGAGAATCAACAAGCGGA
TCCTGCAGCTCTGCATGGGCAACCATGAGTTGTATATGCGCCGCAGGAAGCCTGACACCATCGAGGTGCA
GCAGATGAAGGCCCAGGCCCGGGAGGAGAAGCATCAGAAGCAGCTGGAGCGGCAACAGCTGGAAACAGAG
AAGAAAAGGAGAGAAACCGTGGAGAGAGAGAAAGAGCAGATGATGCGCGAGAAGGAGGAGTTGATGCTGC
GGCTGCAGGACTATGAGGAGAAGACAAAGAAGGCAGAGAGAGAGCTCTCGGAGCAGATTCAGAGGGCCCT
GCAGCTGGAGGAGGAGAGGAAGCGGGCACAGGAGGAGGCCGAGCGCCTAGAGGCTGACCGTATGGCTGCA
CTGCGGGCTAAGGAGGAGCTGGAGAGACAGGCGGTGGATCAGATAAAGAGCCAGGAGCAGCTGGCTGCGG
AGCTTGCAGAATACACTGCCAAGATTGCCCTCCTGGAAGAGGCGCGGAGGCGCAAGGAGGATGAAGTTGA
AGAGTGGCAGCACAGGGCCAAAGAAGCCCAGGATGACCT
